Addgene plasmid #112510: pIGAhRC
Purpose: human Ah receptor and Arnt cDNAs expressed under control of Gal1,10 bidirectional promoter
Depositing lab: Charles Miller. Depositing organization: Tulane University. Publication: A human aryl hydrocarbon receptor signaling pathway constructed in yeast displays additive responses to ligand mixtures. Miller CA 3rd. Toxicol Appl Pharmacol. 1999 Nov 1;160(3):297-303. doi: 10.1006/taap.1999.8769. PubMed 10544064.
Backbone
  Vector backbone: unknown
  Vector type: Yeast Expression, Synthetic Biology
  Selectable markers: URA3
Growth in bacteria
  Bacterial resistance: Ampicillin, 100 μg/mL
  Growth temperature: 37°C
  Growth strain: DH5alpha
  Copy number: Low Copy
Gene/Insert
  Cloning method: Restriction Enzyme; 5′ cloning site unknown (unknown if destroyed); 3′ cloning site unknown (unknown if destroyed)
  Sequencing primers: 5′ GAL1
Terms and licenses: Academic/Nonprofit Terms; Industry Terms: Not Available to Industry
Depositor comments: This plasmid contains the human aryl hydrocarbon receptor (AhR) expressed from the GAL1,10 promoter along with ARNT. Together they form a heterodimeric transcription factor. Use the HpaI site for linearization and integration into yeast chromosome III. This is an integrating vector without a yeast replication origin. Addgene NGS detected a K298R mutation within the HIF1B translation. The depositing laboratory states that this does not adversely affect protein function
How to cite: pIGAhRC was a gift from Charles Miller (Addgene plasmid # 112510 ; http://n2t.net/addgene:112510 ; RRID:Addgene_112510)
