[The description below was written by a language model from this plasmid's Addgene catalogue record and pLannotate feature annotations shown in this document.]
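Description:
pIGAhRC is a yeast integrating expression plasmid of about 13 kb that co-expresses the two subunits of the human aryl hydrocarbon receptor complex in Saccharomyces cerevisiae. The backbone is recorded as unknown, but the annotated features point to a pBR322-type bacterial scaffold: a ColE1/pMB1 origin together with rop and the bom region (consistent with the stated low copy number), an ampicillin resistance gene with its promoter for selection in E. coli, and a leftover fragment of the tetracycline resistance gene. There is no yeast replication origin. Instead, the depositor notes that the plasmid is linearised at an HpaI site and integrated into yeast chromosome III. The annotated yeast sequences, an APA1 fragment and the YCE9 open reading frame, may supply the homology for this, although the record does not say so explicitly. Yeast transformants are selected through the URA3 marker, which is driven by its own promoter and can be counterselected with 5-FOA.

The payload is built around the divergent, galactose-inducible, Gal4-regulated GAL1,10 promoter. The human AHR coding sequence lies on one side and the human ARNT (HIF1B) coding sequence is oriented in the opposite direction on the other side, so a single bidirectional promoter drives both cDNAs. The two bHLH proteins form a heterodimeric transcription factor, with AhR as the ligand-binding subunit. Sequencing found a K298R substitution in ARNT, which the depositing laboratory reports does not impair function. No terminators or tags are annotated. The construct was used to reconstitute human AhR signalling in yeast so that responses to ligands and ligand mixtures could be measured. Any reporter needed for that readout is not part of this plasmid.
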