Features (pLannotate 1.2.2; 15 found; start..end, strand, type, name):
      1..665     +  promoter       GAL1,10 promoter: GAL1 and GAL10 genes of S. cerevisiae; divergent inducible promoter, regulated by Gal4
    699..3242    +  CDS            AHR: AHR_HUMAN - Also known as BHLHE76 From Homo sapiens (Human).
   4030..4230    +  CDS            APA1 (fragment): APA1_YEAST - Also known as DTP From Saccharomyces cerevisiae (strain ATCC 204508 / S288c) (Baker's yeast).
   4221..5122    +  CDS            TcR (fragment): tetracycline efflux protein; tet; confers resistance to tetracycline
   5291..5503    +  promoter       URA3 promoter: S. cerevisiae URA3
   5504..6307    +  CDS            URA3: orotidine-5'-phosphate decarboxylase, required for uracil biosynthesis; S. cerevisiae URA3; yeast auxotrophic marker, counterselectable with 5-fluoroorotic acid (5-FOA)
   6542..6922    -  CDS            YPB1_ECOLX: Protein predicted: Swiss-Prot protein existence level 4. From Escherichia coli.
   6939..7130    +  CDS            rop: Rop protein, which maintains plasmids at low copy number; rop
   7232..7372    +  misc_feature   bom: basis of mobility region from pBR322
   7558..8146    -  rep_origin     ori: high-copy-number ColE1/pMB1/pBR322/pUC origin of replication
   8317..9177    -  CDS            AmpR: β-lactamase; bla; confers resistance to ampicillin, carbenicillin, and related antibiotics
   9178..9282    -  promoter       AmpR promoter: bla
   9367..10272   +  CDS            YCE9_YEAST: Experimental evidence at protein level: Swiss-Prot protein existence level 1. From Saccharomyces cerevisiae (strain ATCC 204508 / S288c) (Baker's yeast).
  10353..10387   -  misc_feature   MCS (fragment): pUC18/19 multiple cloning site
  10628..12949   -  CDS            ARNT: ARNT_HUMAN - Also known as BHLHE2. Experimental evidence at protein level: Swiss-Prot protein existence level 1. Required for activity of the Ah (dioxin) receptor. This protein is required for the ligand-binding subunit to translocate from the cytosol to the nucleus after ligand binding. The complex then initiates transcription of genes involved in the activation of PAH procarcinogens. The heterodimer binds to core DNA sequence 5'-TACGTG-3' within the hypoxia response element (HRE) of target gene promoters and functions as a transcriptional regulator of the adaptive response to hypoxia (By sim
>Addgene plasmid #112510 | pIGAhRC | addgene full sequence | sequence record 215302 | Addgene NGS Result
TTTCAAAAATTCTTACTTTTTTTTTGGATGGACGCAAAGAAGTTTAATAATCATATTACATGGCATTACC
ACCATATACATATCCATATACATATCCATATCTAATCTTACTTATATGTTGTGGAAATGTAAAGAGCCCC
ATTATCTTAGCCTAAAAAAACCTTCTCTTTGGAACTTTCAGTAATACGCTTAACTGCTCATTGCTATATT
GAAGTACGGATTAGAAGCCGCCGAGCGGGTGACAGCCCTCCGAAGGAAGACTCTCCTCCGTGCGTCCTCG
TCTTCACCGGTCGCGTTCCTGAAACGCAGATGTGCCTCGCGCCGCACTGCTCCGAACAATAAAGATTCTA
CAATACTAGCTTTTATGGTTATGAAGAGGAAAAATTGGCAGTAACCTGGCCCCACAAACCTTCAAATGAA
CGAATCAAATTAACAACCATAGGATGATAATGCGATTAGTTTTTTAGCCTTATTTCTGGGGTAATTAATC
AGCGAAGCGATGATTTTTGATCTATTAACAGATATATAAATGCAAAAACTGCATAACCACTTTAACTAAT
ACTTTCAACATTTTCGGTTTGTATTACTTCTTATTCAAATGTAATAAAAGTATCAACAAAAAATTGTTAA
TATACCTCTATACTTTAACGTCAAGGAGAAAAAACCCGGGGAGTAGCCGCCGCCGTCGGCTGGGCACCAT
GAACAGCAGCAGCGCCAACATCACCTACGCCAGTCGCAAGCGGCGGAAGCCGGTGCAGAAAACAGTAAAG
CCAATCCCAGCTGAAGGAATCAAGTCAAATCCTTCCAAGCGGCATAGAGACCGACTTAATACAGAGTTGG
ACCGTTTGGCTAGCCTGCTGCCTTTCCCACAAGATGTTATTAATAAGTTGGACAAACTTTCAGTTCTTAG
GCTCAGCGTCAGTTACCTGAGAGCCAAGAGCTTCTTTGATGTTGCATTAAAATCCTCCCCTACTGAAAGA
AACGGAGGCCAGGATAACTGTAGAGCAGCAAATTTCAGAGAAGGCCTGAACTTACAAGAAGGAGAATTCT
TATTACAGGCTCTGAATGGCTTTGTATTAGTTGTCACTACAGATGCTTTGGTCTTTTATGCTTCTTCTAC
TATACAAGATTATCTAGGGTTTCAGCAGTCTGATGTCATACATCAGAGTGTATATGAACTTATCCATACC
GAAGACCGAGCTGAATTTCAGCGTCAGCTACACTGGGCATTAAATCCTTCTCAGTGTACAGAGTCTGGAC
AAGGAATTGAAGAAGCCACTGGTCTCCCCCAGACAGTAGTCTGTTATAACCCAGACCAGATTCCTCCAGA
AAACTCTCCTTTAATGGAGAGGTGCTTCATATGTCGTCTAAGGTGTCTGCTGGATAATTCATCTGGTTTT
CTGGCAATGAATTTCCAAGGGAAGTTAAAGTATCTTCATGGACAGAAAAAGAAAGGGAAAGATGGATCAA
TACTTCCACCTCAGTTGGCTTTGTTTGCGATAGCTACTCCACTTCAGCCACCATCCATACTTGAAATCCG
GACCAAAAATTTTATCTTTAGAACCAAACACAAACTAGACTTCACACCTATTGGTTGTGATGCCAAAGGA
AGAATTGTTTTAGGATATACTGAAGCAGAGCTGTGCACGAGAGGCTCAGGTTATCAGTTTATTCATGCAG
CTGATATGCTTTATTGTGCCGAGTCCCATATCCGAATGATTAAGACTGGAGAAAGTGGCATGATAGTTTT
CCGGCTTCTTACAAAAAACAACCGATGGACTTGGGTCCAGTCTAATGCACGCCTGCTTTATAAAAATGGA
AGACCAGATTATATCATTGTAACTCAGAGACCACTAACAGATGAGGAAGGAACAGAGCATTTACGAAAAC
GAAATACGAAGTTGCCTTTTATGTTTACCACTGGAGAAGCTGTGTTGTATGAGGCAACCAACCCTTTTCC
TGCCATAATGGATCCCTTACCACTAAGGACTAAAAATGGCACTAGTGGAAAAGACTCTGCTACCACATCC
ACTCTAAGCAAGGACTCTCTCAATCCTAGTTCCCTCCTGGCTGCCATGATGCAACAAGATGAGTCTATTT
ATCTCTATCCTGCTTCAAGTACTTCAAGTACTGCACCTTTTGAAAACAACTTTTTCAACGAATCTATGAA
TGAATGCAGAAATTGGCAAGATAATACTGCACCGATGGGAAATGATACTATCCTGAAACATGAGCAAATT
GACCAGCCTCAGGATGTGAACTCATTTGCTGGAGGTCACCCAGGGCTCTTTCAAGATAGTAAAAACAGTG
ACTTGTACAGCATAATGAAAAACCTAGGCATTGATTTTGAAGACATCAGACACATGCAGAATGAAAAATT
TTTCAGAAATGATTTTTCTGGTGAGGTTGACTTCAGAGACATTGACTTAACGGATGAAATCCTGACGTAT
GTCCAAGATTCTTTAAGTAAGTCTCCCTTCATACCTTCAGATTATCAACAGCAACAGTCCTTGGCTCTGA
ACTCAAGCTGTATGGTACAGGAACACCTACATCTAGAACAGCAACAGCAACATCACCAAAAGCAAGTAGT
AGTGGAGCCACAGCAACAGCTGTGTCAGAAGATGAAGCACATGCAAGTTAATGGCATGTTTGAAAATTGG
AACTCTAACCAATTCGTGCCTTTCAATTGTCCACAGCAAGACCCACAACAATATAATGTCTTTACAGACT
TACATGGGATCAGTCAAGAGTTCCCCTACAAATCTGAAATGGATTCTATGCCTTATACACAGAACTTTAT
TTCCTGTAATCAGCCTGTATTACCACAACATTCCAAATGTACAGAGCTGGACTACCCTATGGGGAGTTTT
GAACCATCCCCATACCCCACTACTTCTAGTTTAGAAGATTTTGTCACTTGTTTACAACTTCCTGAAAACC
AAAAGCATGGATTAAATCCACAGTCAGCCATAATAACTCCTCAGACATGTTATGCTGGGGCCGTGTCGAT
GTATCAGTGCCAGCCAGAACCTCAGCACACCCACGTGGGTCAGATGCAGTACAATCCAGTACTGCCAGGC
CAACAGGCATTTTTAAACAAGTTTCAGAATGGAGTTTTAAATGAAACATATCCAGCTGAATTAAATAACA
TAAATAACACTCAGACTACCACACATCTTCAGCCACTTCATCATCCGTCAGAAGCCAGACCTTTTCCTGA
TTTGACATCCAGTGGATTCCTGTAATTCCAAGCCCAATTTTGACCCTGGTTTTTGGATTAAATTAGTTTG
TGAAGGATTATGGAAAAATAAAACTGTCACTGTTGGACGTCAGCAAGTTCACATGAAGATCTGTCATGAT
GATCATTGCAATTGGATCCATATATAGGGCCCGGGTACCGAGCGAAGATCTGTCATGATGATCATTGCAA
TTGGATCCATATATAGGGCCCGGGTACCGAGCTCCAAAGAAGGCTCTGAAATGCTTATTTTTTTCAAGCG
ATACCAAGTAAACAGTTACATACCTGAATGATACTACCACAACTATTTACATTATCGTCCTGTCAGAAGG
CGAATAATCAGAACTGTTTGTTAACATGTCATTTTATAAGAGCGGCCTGAAATACTGTCATAAGTGGTCT
GTCGAAAGTAGTTATTACGGCGTCGGGCGTCGCGAATAGCTCAAAAGTCACCCCAGCTTACACGATAATC
CCATAACCTACAGCAAGAAGCTATTCTTGGATACAAGCACCAGTTACAAGCACTGCATTCATATATTGCC
TTTTACTTTCCTATTCTGTATTTGTGTGCTAAGTGTCCTGTTTCGGAACGTTCTAGAAGATTTTCTTATT
TTTCTCTTTTTCAGTTTTTTTTTCATCACGCAAAGGAAATACAATACAAGGTTAAAATGAAGGAACTAAC
ATTACTATTATTTCCAATTTAAAGTTTACCTTAAAAGACAATAGATTGATCTTGAAAGCCAGTTTAGATA
GATTTTAGAACAAACAGAAAAGTAAACATTAAAATAAAAATGAGTATCCCCGCTGACATTGCATCTTTAA
TTAGTGACAAGTACAAAAGTGCCTTCGATAATGGTAACTTAAAATTTATCCAGACTGAAACAACGAAAAC
AAAGGACCCAAAAACCAGCATGCCATACTTGATTAGCCACATGCCAAGTCTGATCGAAAAGCCAGAGCGT
GGCCAAACTCCAGAAGGAGAGGATCCTCTACGCCGGACGCATCGTGGCCGGCATCACCGGCGCCACAGGT
GCGGTTGCTGGCGCCTATATCGCCGACATCACCGATGGGGAAGATCGGGCTCGCCACTTCGGGCTCATGA
GCGCTTGTTTCGGCGTGGGTATGGTGGCAGGCCCCGTGGCCGGGGGACTGTTGGGCGCCATCTCCTTGCA
TGCACCATTCCTTGCGGCGGCGGTGCTCAACGGCCTCAACCTACTACTGGGCTGCTTCCTAATGCAGGAG
TCGCATAAGGGAGAGCGTCGACCGATGCCCTTGAGAGCCTTCAACCCAGTCAGCTCCTTCCGGTGGGCGC
GGGGCATGACTATCGTCGCCGCACTTATGACTGTCTTCTTTATCATGCAACTCGTAGGACAGGTGCCGGC
AGCGCTCTGGGTCATTTTCGGCGAGGACCGCTTTCGCTGGAGCGCGACGATGATCGGCCTGTCGCTTGCG
GTATTCGGAATCTTGCACGCCCTCGCTCAAGCCTTCGTCACTGGTCCCGCCACCAAACGTTTCGGCGAGA
AGCAGGCCATTATCGCCGGCATGGCGGCCGACGCGCTGGGCTACGTCTTGCTGGCGTTCGCGACGCGAGG
CTGGATGGCCTTCCCCATTATGATTCTTCTCGCTTCCGGCGGCATCGGGATGCCCGCGTTGCAGGCCATG
CTGTCCAGGCAGGTAGATGACGACCATCAGGGACAGCTTCAAGGATCGCTCGCGGCTCTTACCAGCCTAA
CTTCGATCATTGGACCGCTGATCGTCACGGCGATTTATGCCGCCTCGGCGAGCACATGGAACGGGTTGGC
ATGGATTGTAGGCGCCGCCCTATACCTTGTCTGCCTCCCCGCGTTGCGTCGCGGTGCATGGAGCCGGGCC
ACCTCGACCTGAATGGAAGCCGGCGGCACCTCGCTAACGGATTCACCACTCCAAGAATTGGAGCCAATCA
ATTCTTGCGGAGAACTGTGAATGCGCAAACCAACCCTTGGCAGAACATATCCATCGCGTCCGCCATCTCC
AGCAGCCGCACGCGGCGCATCGGGGGGGGGGGGGGGGGGGAATTCATCATTTTTTTTTTATTCTTTTTTT
TGATTTCGGTTTCCTTGAAATTTTTTTGATTCGGTAATCTCCGAACAGAAGGAAGAACGAAGGAAGGAGC
ACAGACTTAGATTGGTATATATACGCATATGTAGTGTTGAAGAAACATGAAATTGCCCAGTATTCTTAAC
CCAACTGCACAGAACAAAAACCTGCAGGAAACGAAGATAAATCATGTCGAAAGCTACATATAAGGAACGT
GCTGCTACTCATCCTAGTCCTGTTGCTGCCAAGCTATTTAATATCATGCACGAAAAGCAAACAAACTTGT
GTGCTTCATTGGATGTTCGTACCACCAAGGAATTACTGGAGTTAGTTGAAGCATTAGGTCCCAAAATTTG
TTTACTAAAAACACATGTGGATATCTTGACTGATTTTTCCATGGAGGGCACAGTTAAGCCGCTAAAGGCA
TTATCCGCCAAGTACAATTTTTTACTCTTCGAAGACAGAAAATTTGCTGACATTGGTAATACAGTCAAAT
TGCAGTACTCTGCGGGTGTATACAGAATAGCAGAATGGGCAGACATTACGAATGCACACGGTGTGGTGGG
CCCAGGTATTGTTAGCGGTTTGAAGCAGGCGGCAGAAGAAGTAACAAAGGAACCTAGAGGCCTTTTGATG
TTAGCAGAATTGTCATGCAAGGGCTCCCTATCTACTGGAGAATATACTAAGGGTACTGTTGACATTGCGA
AGAGCGACAAAGATTTTGTTATCGGCTTTATTGCTCAAAGAGACATGGGTGGAAGAGATGAAGGTTACGA
TTGGTTGATTATGACACCCGGTGTGGGTTTAGATGACAAGGGAGACGCATTGGGTCAACAGTATAGAACC
GTGGATGATGTGGTCTCTACAGGATCTGACATTATTATTGTTGGAAGAGGACTATTTGCAAAGGGAAGGG
ATGCTAAGGTAGAGGGTGAACGTTACAGAAAAGCAGGCTGGGAAGCATATTTGAGAAGATGCGGCCAGCA
AAACTAAAAAACTGTATTATAAGTAAATGCATGTATACTAAACTCACAAATTAGAGCTTCAATTTAATTA
TATCAGTTATTACCCGGGAATCTCGGTCGTAATGATTTTTATAATGACGAAAAAAAAAAAATTGGAAAGA
AAACCCCCCCCCCGCAGCGTTGGGTCCTGGCCACGGGTGCGCATGATCGTGCTCCTGTCGTTGAGGACCC
GGCTAGGCTGGCGGGGTTGCCTTACTGGTTAGCAGAATGAATCACCGATACGCGAGCGAACGTGAAGCGA
CTGCTGCTGCAAAACGTCTGCGACCTGAGCAACAACATGAATGGTCTTCGGTTTCCGTGTTTCGTAAAGT
CTGGAAACGCGGAAGTCAGCGCCCTGCACCATTATGTTCCGGATCTGCATCGCAGGATGCTGCTGGCTAC
CCTGTGGAACACCTACATCTGTATTAACGAAGCGCTGGCATTGACCCTGAGTGATTTTTCTCTGGTCCCG
CCGCATCCATACCGCCAGTTGTTTACCCTCACAACGTTCCAGTAACCGGGCATGTTCATCATCAGTAACC
CGTATCGTGAGCATCCTCTCTCGTTTCATCGGTATCATTACCCCCATGAACAGAAATCCCCCTTACACGG
AGGCATCAGTGACCAAACAGGAAAAAACCGCCCTTAACATGGCCCGCTTTATCAGAAGCCAGACATTAAC
GCTTCTGGAGAAACTCAACGAGCTGGACGCGGATGAACAGGCAGACATCTGTGAATCGCTTCACGACCAC
GCTGATGAGCTTTACCGCAGCTGCCTCGCGCGTTTCGGTGATGACGGTGAAAACCTCTGACACATGCAGC
TCCCGGAGACGGTCACAGCTTGTCTGTAAGCGGATGCCGGGAGCAGACAAGCCCGTCAGGGCGCGTCAGC
GGGTGTTGGCGGGTGTCGGGGCGCAGCCATGACCCAGTCACGTAGCGATAGCGGAGTGTATACTGGCTTA
ACTATGCGGCATCAGAGCAGATTGTACTGAGAGTGCACCATATGCGGTGTGAAATACCGCACAGATGCGT
AAGGAGAAAATACCGCATCAGGCGCTCTTCCGCTTCCTCGCTCACTGACTCGCTGCGCTCGGTCGTTCGG
CTGCGGCGAGCGGTATCAGCTCACTCAAAGGCGGTAATACGGTTATCCACAGAATCAGGGGATAACGCAG
GAAAGAACATGTGAGCAAAAGGCCAGCAAAAGGCCAGGAACCGTAAAAAGGCCGCGTTGCTGGCGTTTTT
CCATAGGCTCCGCCCCCCTGACGAGCATCACAAAAATCGACGCTCAAGTCAGAGGTGGCGAAACCCGACA
GGACTATAAAGATACCAGGCGTTTCCCCCTGGAAGCTCCCTCGTGCGCTCTCCTGTTCCGACCCTGCCGC
TTACCGGATACCTGTCCGCCTTTCTCCCTTCGGGAAGCGTGGCGCTTTCTCATAGCTCACGCTGTAGGTA
TCTCAGTTCGGTGTAGGTCGTTCGCTCCAAGCTGGGCTGTGTGCACGAACCCCCCGTTCAGCCCGACCGC
TGCGCCTTATCCGGTAACTATCGTCTTGAGTCCAACCCGGTAAGACACGACTTATCGCCACTGGCAGCAG
CCACTGGTAACAGGATTAGCAGAGCGAGGTATGTAGGCGGTGCTACAGAGTTCTTGAAGTGGTGGCCTAA
CTACGGCTACACTAGAAGGACAGTATTTGGTATCTGCGCTCTGCTGAAGCCAGTTACCTTCGGAAAAAGA
GTTGGTAGCTCTTGATCCGGCAAACAAACCACCGCTGGTAGCGGTGGTTTTTTTGTTTGCAAGCAGCAGA
TTACGCGCAGAAAAAAAGGATCTCAAGAAGATCCTTTGATCTTTTCTACGGGGTCTGACGCTCAGTGGAA
CGAAAACTCACGTTAAGGGATTTTGGTCATGAGATTATCAAAAAGGATCTTCACCTAGATCCTTTTAAAT
TAAAAATGAAGTTTTAAATCAATCTAAAGTATATATGAGTAAACTTGGTCTGACAGTTACCAATGCTTAA
TCAGTGAGGCACCTATCTCAGCGATCTGTCTATTTCGTTCATCCATAGTTGCCTGACTCCCCGTCGTGTA
GATAACTACGATACGGGAGGGCTTACCATCTGGCCCCAGTGCTGCAATGATACCGCGAGACCCACGCTCA
CCGGCTCCAGATTTATCAGCAATAAACCAGCCAGCCGGAAGGGCCGAGCGCAGAAGTGGTCCTGCAACTT
TATCCGCCTCCATCCAGTCTATTAATTGTTGCCGGGAAGCTAGAGTAAGTAGTTCGCCAGTTAATAGTTT
GCGCAACGTTGTTGCCATTGCTGCAGGCATCGTGGTGTCACGCTCGTCGTTTGGTATGGCTTCATTCAGC
TCCGGTTCCCAACGATCAAGGCGAGTTACATGATCCCCCATGTTGTGCAAAAAAGCGGTTAGCTCCTTCG
GTCCTCCGATCGTTGTCAGAAGTAAGTTGGCCGCAGTGTTATCACTCATGGTTATGGCAGCACTGCATAA
TTCTCTTACTGTCATGCCATCCGTAAGATGCTTTTCTGTGACTGGTGAGTACTCAACCAAGTCATTCTGA
GAATAGTGTATGCGGCGACCGAGTTGCTCTTGCCCGGCGTCAACACGGGATAATACCGCGCCACATAGCA
GAACTTTAAAAGTGCTCATCATTGGAAAACGTTCTTCGGGGCGAAAACTCTCAAGGATCTTACCGCTGTT
GAGATCCAGTTCGATGTAACCCACTCGTGCACCCAACTGATCTTCAGCATCTTTTACTTTCACCAGCGTT
TCTGGGTGAGCAAAAACAGGAAGGCAAAATGCCGCAAAAAAGGGAATAAGGGCGACACGGAAATGTTGAA
TACTCATACTCTTCCTTTTTCAATATTATTGAAGCATTTATCAGGGTTATTGTCTCATGAGCGGATACAT
ATTTGAATGTATTTAGAAAAATAAACAAATAGGGGTTCCGCGCACATTTCCCCGAAAAGTGCCACCTGAC
GTCTAAGAAACCATTATTATCATGACATTAACCTATAAAAATAGGCGTATCACGAGGCCCTTTCGTCTTC
AAGAATTCCTGCAGCATCTACCGTTGATCTAGATGCTCTGCTTCTTCTACCAGGGGTCGAGTCCCACGAC
GGCGTTGATACTGTATTTTCGACCAAAGACTTTTATCAAGTGTCATTCGTCAAATCCATTGCTCCTGCTA
TCGTAAACAGCTCCGTAATCTTCCACGATGTTTCTCGTGGTGTGGCTATGGGCAATGTCAAGAGCAGAGC
AAGTATCTTCAACCCAGAGGAAACGTATTACGATTGGGAACAGTACCAAGTAGTAAATAACGGAGACTGG
CGAACCGAATGGGCACCTGCCTCTAACTGCATTTGGAGGGAGGAGAAGGATAACAGCGACGAAACACCGG
ACAGATTCCCCATCTCGGTGCCATATAATTGGACGTCACAGTACTCAATTGTAGATTATGACACAGACGC
TAACGAAGACAATTTAGATTTCAGGTTTATTAAATCATTGCTAGATAAGAAAAATTGGTTGAATAAAATT
AACCAGACTGTTTCCCAATCCAGTATTATGGTAGCACCAATGATTAAGCCATACAATGTGGTCCAGCTTT
GGTATTCAAAATATATGGTTTGGGCAAACGTTCAAAGACAATATTGTAGCGGTGTTTATCCAGGAGGGAC
TCAATGTAGCGCTTGGTCCAGGTACTACCATGTTGATGCACCTACCTGCGATGAGCCTGTCGCCTCTTAC
ATGACCAAAATGTCGGAAAATGAGGTTCAGTGTCCCAATGAGAGAAACGCAACTACCCTAGAGCCTCTCC
GCCTGAATAAGCAGGGAGACTCTGATTTTTCTTTGACTTTCGAGGAAGAGGAAGAGGAAGAGACAGGATC
TAAATCTCTTTGGAGTACATTGAAAAAAATTTTCTCTAAAAGAAGTATAAGTTGATCTTAGTTGGTAGCA
CTTTGATGAGGTCTCTAGCAAAAAGTCTACAAACAAATTCTTGAAAGTGTTTGATTGTATATAGCTTGCA
TGCCTGCAGGTCGACTCTAGAGGATCCGGTGGCGACGACTCCTGGAGCCCGTCAGTATCGGCGGAATTCC
TTTTTTTTTTTTTTTATAAATGTTACCTTAGAGAGGCAACAGAGCAGGGGAACAGCCAGAAGGGAAAGGG
GGTACATGTCAGGGGTGAGGGAAGGGAAGGGAGAGGAACTTTTATTCTGTTTACAGAAAGATTTGCTTTT
TAAAAACAAACAGTGATTTTTTCTCCCCCACCCCTTATCCTCACCCCAATAGTTCTATTCTGAAAAGGGG
GGAAACATAGTTAGATCAGGGAATTCTTCATTGTTGTAGCTGTTGCTCTGATCTCCCAGCATGGACAGCA
TCTCCTGGAAGACCTCAGGCTGGCCAGGTTGCTGTGCTGGCGGTTGTTGAACATGTTGCTCACTAGAACT
TGAACGATGATGAGGCTGCTGGCCCTGCCACTGTGGCCAGACACCCACACCCTCTGCTGTCCGTGTCTGG
AATTGTCCTGCAGTCTGTCCAGTCTCAGGAGCAAAGTTAGATCCACGATTGGTGAGACTAGGGTAGGCAG
CAGCACCAGGCGATGCAGTTGGGGCACCAGGGAGGGACATGGAGCTGAAGGAGGATGGAGTCTGAAAGCT
GCCCACACCAAACTGGGAAGTACGAGTCTTAGCAGTAGCCTGGGTAGCCACCTGCTGGGCAGAAAAGCCT
GAGCGGGTAGTAGGGGTCCAAGTTGGGGTTGCTCCTTGGGTGGGGTTGGAGTGGCGGGAAATCTGGGCCA
ACATCTGTCCTGCAGAAGCTGATGGCTGGACAATGGTTACAGGAGGGGCTAGGCCACTATTCCTGAAATT
CTCTGCCGGCCGGGGGGTAGGAGGGAATGTGTTGCCCTGGGAGAATAGCTGTTGGGTGGCAGGGACAGTG
CTGGAGGAGATGCCTTTACTCTGATCCGCATTGATGTTGTGATAGATTTCTGAAAATCTTGGATCTCTAT
CCTGGGCAAATAAACCATCTGACTTCTCAAGGGGCTTGCTGTGTTCTGGTCCTGTGGTTGTCACAGGCTG
AACCACCTGGGAATGATTGTAGCTGGCCAGTCCATCTCTTCCTGGTACCATGTCCAATTCTGTTTGCTGT
TGCTGCTGCCTGGGTGCCAGCTGTCCTGAGCCCATCTCCAGGGGTAAATTAGCTGTGGGACCTAGTTGTG
GCCTCTGGATTGTGTTGGAGAGTGTAGGCCGTGGTTCTTGGCTAGAGTTCTTCACATTGGTGTTGGTACA
GATGATGTACTCAATTTCATCTGAGTAAGGGTTCTGGAAAGTAAAGGAGCTGGTTCTCATCCAGAGCCAT
TCTTGGTTCTTAGACCGGAACCGGAACATGACAGACAGCACTTGGCCTTTTAATTTCACTACCTGTTGGA
AGCTGTCTCTTAGAAGCTGCTGGTCTTCAGGATGACAGAATTCTACAATATTCTTTCCTAAGAGTTCCTG
TGGCTGGTAGCCAACAGTAGCCACACAGCGGTGATCCACAAAAGTGAAGATACCCTCAATGTTGTGTCGG
GAGATGAACTCTGTTGGTTGACAAACATTACTCATGTCTGTACAGTTGGGAGAACTAGTTACCTGCAATC
TGCCAATGGCCACTAGGCAAAACTTGCTTCCCTGGCCAGCCTCTGGGTCATCATCTGGGAGGGAAACACC
TGCTGGGGGCCAGGCCCTGATGTAGCCTGTGCAGTGGACCACCACGAAGTGAGGTTCCCCATCCTTTACA
GAGCCAAGTCCATTCCTGCATCTGTTCCTCACAAAGCTCAGCCTATTCACAGAAACTGGGTCCACAGAGC
TACTGCCACACCTCATTCGGCAAATAAACGATCTCCTTGAGCCCATACACATTCTCATGGAAGACTGCTG
ACCTTCCTTTTTCACTGTTCCAGTCTTTAGATCCAGGATACGCCCTGTCAGGGCATTTTCTGAAGTGGAA
AGCTGCTCACGAAGTTTATCCACATCATCTGGGTGCACCTGATCATAGAGTGTGCTGCCAAACCATTCAG
ACTGTGGCTGGTTCAAAACAGGAGTCACGGAGTCAGACACATACACCACCCTGCCTGTCTCACATGAGAC
AATAAACAGAAAGCCATCTGCTGCCTCCAAGATCAAATGTTTCAGTTCCTGATCAGTGAGGAAAGACGGC
TTATAGGAGCCATCAGTGGATGTGTTGCCAGTTCCCCGCAAGGACTTCATGTGAGAAACTGCCATGCGTA
AGATGGTTAGCTTGTCTGGTTTTCGAGCCAGGGCACTACAGGTGGGTACCATATCTGACAGTTCTGTGAT
GTAGGCTGTCATCTTGTTCCGTCGCCGCCGTTCAATTTCACTGTGATTTTCCCTGGCAAACCGCTCCTTA
TCGTTAGACATCTGATCATCATCACACCTCAAAAATTTACTGTTCCCTTCTCCATCATCATCAAAATCCA
GCCCTGGTCGCCGCTTAATAGCCCTCTGGACAATGGCTCCTCCACCTTGAATTCCAGGTCCAGAGTTTCC
AGAGGCAATGGCTGGACCCAGTGATGGTACATCTGATGTCATTTCGGGGTTGGCAGTAGTCGCCGCCATG
GCCGCAGATGGGATCCCC
